>Addgene plasmid #217113 | pCMV-HAT1_AG | addgene full sequence | sequence record 442975 | Addgene NGS Result
GACATTGATTATTGACTAGTTATTAATAGTAATCAATTACGGGGTCATTAGTTCATAGCCCATATATGGA
GTTCCGCGTTACATAACTTACGGTAAATGGCCCGCCTGGCTGACCGCCCAACGACCCCCGCCCATTGACG
TCAATAATGACGTATGTTCCCATAGTAACGCCAATAGGGACTTTCCATTGACGTCAATGGGTGGAGTATT
TACGGTAAACTGCCCACTTGGCAGTACATCAAGTGTATCATATGCCAAGTACGCCCCCTATTGACGTCAA
TGACGGTAAATGGCCCGCCTGGCATTATGCCCAGTACATGACCTTATGGGACTTTCCTACTTGGCAGTAC
ATCTACGTATTAGTCATCGCTATTACCATGGTGATGCGGTTTTGGCAGTACATCAATGGGCGTGGATAGC
GGTTTGACTCACGGGGATTTCCAAGTCTCCACCCCATTGACGTCAATGGGAGTTTGTTTTGGCACCAAAA
TCAACGGGACTTTCCAAAATGTCGTAACAACTCCGCCCCATTGACGCAAATGGGCGGTAGGCGTGTACGG
TGGGAGGTCTATATAAGCAGAGCTCTCTGGCTAACTAGAGAACCCACTGCTTACTGGCTTATCGAAATTA
ATACGACTCACTATAGGGAGACCCAAGCTTGGTACCGAGCTCGGATCCACTAGTAACGGCCGCCAGTGTG
CTGGAATTCGCCGCCACCATGATGGCGCCTACCAACGCAACCACTAGCCCTGTGTGGGATCATTTTAGCC
CGGTGGAAACCGGCGCGAAATGCCTGTATTGCCTGAAGGTGTTCAAATATACCAAAGGCACCACCAGCAA
CTTAAAACGCCACCTGAACCTGGTGCACAAAACCGTGCCTTATCTGAAACAGAAGCAGCCTATTCCGCAG
ACCATTAACATTGATGATGAGGCGGGTCCGAGCGCGGTTAATTTTCAGCCGAGCAACCAGTATTTTAACA
GCAACATGAGCATTCAGGGCTATCTGAAGAAGCCTATTAACAGCGAAACCAAAAAGGTGCTGGACCGCAT
GCTGCTGGATCTGATCTGCAAGGAGTGCCTGCCTTTTAACCTGGTGGAAAGCGAGATTTTTAAGAAGTTC
GTGTACACCCTGAACCCTAACTATATCATGCCGACCCGCAAATCACTGAGCAACGCGCTGTTACCTAGCG
TGTACAACCAGGAATTTGAGAAAGCGAAGGAAAAACTGAGCACCGCGAAAGCGATCGCCATTACCTCAGA
TGGCTGGACCAACCTGAACCAGATTAGCTTTTTTGCGCTGACCGGCCATTATATTGACGAAAACTGCAAA
CTGAGCAGCATCCTGATTGAATGCAGCGAATTTGAGAACCCGCATAGCGGCCGTAATATCGCGAACTGGA
TTCAGGGCACCCTGAACAAATTTGACATCGAGGATAAGATTGTGGCGATGGTGACCGATAACGCGAGCAA
CATGAAAGCAGCGAGCACCGAGCTGAACTTTTGCCATATCCCGTGCTTTGCGCATACCCTGAACCTGATT
GTGCGCGATGCGATTAAGAAAAGCGTGCTGCCTGTGGTGGAGGAAGTGAAACGCGTGGTGATGCTGTTTA
AAAAAAGCCCGAAAGCGAGCCAAATGCTGGCGGATACCCAGAAAAAACTGAACCTGGATCAGCTGAAGAT
GATTCAGGAAGTGAGCACCCGTTGGAACAGCGGCTATGACATGCTGAACCGCTTTTACAAGAACAAAATT
GCCCTGCTGAGCTGTGCAGACAGCCTGAAAATGAAAATCAGCCTGGAGAGCCATGATTGGGAAGCGATCG
AACAGATCGTGCGCGTGCTGAAATACTTTTATAGCGCGACCAACATCGTGAGCGCGCAGAAATATATCAC
CATTAGCCATGTGGGCCTGTTATGCAACGTGCTGCTGACCAAAACCAGCCAGTTTCGCAACGATGAGGAC
ATTGCCGAAAACATTCAGAACCTGGTGGCCCTGCTGATAGAAGGCCTGCAGAACAAACTGAAAATCTACC
GCAGCAACGAACAGATTCTGAAGAGCATGATTCTGGACCCGCGCATTAAACAGCTGGGCTTTCAGGACGA
TGTGGAGAAGTTCAAAAACATCTGCGAGAGCATTATTAGCGAACTGCTGCCTCTGCAGAAACCTGCGGTG
GAAGTGGAAAAGGTGGTGAAAAAAGTGAGCAAGGACGTGGACATGCTGTTTGGCGATCTGCTGAAGAACA
AAGGCGCCCAGAACTATAAAACCCCGCGCCAGATCGCAGAGAACGAACTGCATCAGTACCTGAGCGTGGA
AAACATTGATCTGGAAAACGATCCGCTGCTGTGGTGGAAAGAACACCAGGTGCTGTATCCTAGCCTGTAT
ACCCTGGCGATGAGCACCCTGTGTATTCCTGGCACCAGCGTTCCTTGCGAACGCCTGTTTAGCAAAGCGG
GCCAGATCTATAGCGAAAAACGCAGCCGCCTGGCGCCTAAAAAGCTGCAGGAAATCCTGTTTATCCAGCA
GAACGCGTGATGAGCGGCCGCTCGAGCATGCATCTAGAGGGCCCTATTCTATAGTGTCACCTAAATGCTA
GAGCTCGCTGATCAGCCTCGACTGTGCCTTCTAGTTGCCAGCCATCTGTTGTTTGCCCCTCCCCCGTGCC
TTCCTTGACCCTGGAAGGTGCCACTCCCACTGTCCTTTCCTAATAAAATGAGGAAATTGCATCGCATTGT
CTGAGTAGGTGTCATTCTATTCTGGGGGGTGGGGTGGGGCAGGACAGCAAGGGGGAGGATTGGGAAGACA
ATAGCAGGCATGCTGGGGATGCGGTGGGCTCTATGGCTTCTGAGGCGGAAAGAACCAGCTGGGGCTCTAG
GGGGTATCCCC
[124 nt withheld, positions 2882-3005]
C
[91 nt withheld, positions 3007-3097]
A
[49 nt withheld, positions 3099-3147]
CCTTTGACGTTGGAGTCCACGTTCTTT
[37 nt withheld, positions 3175-3211]
ACCCTATCTCGGTCTATTCTTTTGATTTATAAGGGATTTTGCCGATTTCGGCCTATTGGTTAAAAAATGA
GCTGATTTAACAAAAATTTAACGCGAATTAATTCTGTGGAATGTGTGTCAGTTAGGGTGTGGAAAGTCCC
CAGGCTCCCCAGCAGGCAGAAGTATGCAAAGCATGCATCTCAATTAGTCAGCAACCAGGTGTGGAAAGTC
CCCAGGCTCCCCAGCAGGCAGAAGTATGCAAAGCATGCATCTCAATTAGTCAGCAACCATAGTCCCGCCC
CTAACTCCGCCCATCCCGCCCCTAACTCCGCCCAGTTCCGCCCATTCTCCGCCCCATGGCTGACTAATTT
TTTTTATTTATGCAGAGGCCGAGGCCGCCTCTGCCTCTGAGCTATTCCAGAAGTAGTGAGGAGGCTTTTT
TGGAGGCCTAGGCTTTTGCAAAAAGCTCCCCGAAATGACCGACCAAGCGACGCCCAACCTGCCATCACGA
GATTTCGATTCCACCGCCGCCTTCTATGAAAGGTTGGGCTTCGGAATCGTTTTCCGGGACGCCGGCTGGA
TGATCCTCCAGCGCGGGGATCTCATGCTGGAGTTCTTCGCCCACCCCAACTTGTTTATTGCAGCTTATAA
TGGTTACAAATAAAGCAATAGCATCACAAATTTCACAAATAAAGCATTTTTTTCACTGCATTCTAGTTGT
GGTTTGTCCAAACTCATCAATGTATCTTATCATGTCTGTATACCGTCGACCTCTAGCTAGAGCTTGGCGT
AATCATGGTCATAGCTGTTTCCTGTGTGAAATTGTTATCCGCTCACAATTCCACACAACATACGAGCCGG
AAGCATAAAGTGTAAAGCCTGGGGTGCCTAATGAGTGAGCTAACTCACATTAATTGCGTTGCGCTCACTG
CCCGCTTTCCAGTCGGGAAACCTGTCGTGCCAGCTGCATTAATGAATCGGCCAACGCGCGGGGAGAGGCG
GTTTGCGTATTGGGCGCTCTTCCGCTTCCTCGCTCACTGACTCGCTGCGCTCGGTCGTTCGGCTGCGGCG
AGCGGTATCAGCTCACTCAAAGGCGGTAATACGGTTATCCACAGAATCAGGGGATAACGCAGGAAAGAAC
ATGTGAGCAAAAGGCCAGCAAAAGGCCAGGAACCGTAAAAAGGCCGCGTTGCTGGCGTTTTTCCATAGGC
TCCGCCCCCCTGACGAGCATCACAAAAATCGACGCTCAAGTCAGAGGTGGCGAAACCCGACAGGACTATA
AAGATACCAGGCGTTTCCCCCTGGAAGCTCCCTCGTGCGCTCTCCTGTTCCGACCCTGCCGCTTACCGGA
TACCTGTCCGCCTTTCTCCCTTCGGGAAGCGTGGCGCTTTCTCATAGCTCACGCTGTAGGTATCTCAGTT
CGGTGTAGGTCGTTCGCTCCAAGCTGGGCTGTGTGCACGAACCCCCCGTTCAGCCCGACCGCTGCGCCTT
ATCCGGTAACTATCGTCTTGAGTCCAACCCGGTAAGACACGACTTATCGCCACTGGCAGCAGCCACTGGT
AACAGGATTAGCAGAGCGAGGTATGTAGGCGGTGCTACAGAGTTCTTGAAGTGGTGGCCTAACTACGGCT
ACACTAGAAGAACAGTATTTGGTATCTGCGCTCTGCTGAAGCCAGTTACCTTCGGAAAAAGAGTTGGTAG
CTCTTGATCCGGCAAACAAACCACCGCTGGTAGCGGTGGTTTTTTTGTTTGCAAGCAGCAGATTACGCGC
AGAAAAAAAGGATCTCAAGAAGATCCTTTGATCTTTTCTACGGGGTCTGACGCTCAGTGGAACGAAAACT
CACGTTAAGGGATTTTGGTCATGAGATTATCAAAAAGGATCTTCACCTAGATCCTTTTAAATTAAAAATG
AAGTTTTAAATCAATCTAAAGTATATATGAGTAAACTTGGTCTGACAGTTACCAATGCTTAATCAGTGAG
GCACCTATCTCAGCGATCTGTCTATTTCGTTCATCCATAGTTGCCTGACTCCCCGTCGTGTAGATAACTA
CGATACGGGAGGGCTTACCATCTGGCCCCAGTGCTGCAATGATACCGCGAGACCCACGCTCACCGGCTCC
AGATTTATCAGCAATAAACCAGCCAGCCGGAAGGGCCGAGCGCAGAAGTGGTCCTGCAACTTTATCCGCC
TCCATCCAGTCTATTAATTGTTGCCGGGAAGCTAGAGTAAGTAGTTCGCCAGTTAATAGTTTGCGCAACG
TTGTTGCCATTGCTACAGGCATCGTGGTGTCACGCTCGTCGTTTGGTATGGCTTCATTCAGCTCCGGTTC
CCAACGATCAAGGCGAGTTACATGATCCCCCATGTTGTGCAAAAAAGCGGTTAGCTCCTTCGGTCCTCCG
ATCGTTGTCAGAAGTAAGTTGGCCGCAGTGTTATCACTCATGGTTATGGCAGCACTGCATAATTCTCTTA
CTGTCATGCCATCCGTAAGATGCTTTTCTGTGACTGGTGAGTACTCAACCAAGTCATTCTGAGAATAGTG
TATGCGGCGACCGAGTTGCTCTTGCCCGGCGTCAATACGGGATAATACCGCGCCACATAGCAGAACTTTA
AAAGTGCTCATCATTGGAAAACGTTCTTCGGGGCGAAAACTCTCAAGGATCTTACCGCTGTTGAGATCCA
GTTCGATGTAACCCACTCGTGCACCCAACTGATCTTCAGCATCTTTTACTTTCACCAGCGTTTCTGGGTG
AGCAAAAACAGGAAGGCAAAATGCCGCAAAAAAGGGAATAAGGGCGACACGGAAATGTTGAATACTCATA
CTCTTCCTTTTTCAATATTATTGAAGCATTTATCAGGGTTATTGTCTCATGAGCGGATACATATTTGAAT
GTATTTAGAAAAATAAACAAATAGGGGTTCCGCGCACATTTCCCCGAAAAGTGCCACCTGACGTCGACGG
ATCGGGAGATCTCCCGATCCCCTATGGTGCACTCTCAGTACAATCTGCTCTGATGCCGCATAGTTAAGCC
AGTATCTGCTCCCTGCTTGTGTGTTGGAGGTCGCTGAGTAGTGCGCGAGCAAAATTTAAGCTACAACAAG
GCAAGGCTTGACCGACAATTGCATGAAGAATCTGCTTAGGGTTAGGCGTTTTGCGCTGCTTCGCGATGTA
CGGGCCAGATATACGCGTT
Features (pLannotate 1.2.2; 19 found; start..end, strand, type, name):
      1..380     +  enhancer       CMV enhancer: human cytomegalovirus immediate early enhancer
    381..584     +  promoter       CMV promoter: human cytomegalovirus (CMV) immediate early promoter
    580..613     +  LTR            5' LTR (truncated) (fragment): truncated 5' long terminal repeat (LTR) from HIV-1
    629..647     +  promoter       T7 promoter: promoter for bacteriophage T7 RNA polymerase
   2568..2586    -  promoter       SP6 promoter: promoter for bacteriophage SP6 RNA polymerase
   2612..2836    +  polyA_signal   bGH poly(A) signal: bovine growth hormone polyadenylation signal
   2840..2861    +  promoter       SV40 promoter (fragment): SV40 enhancer and early promoter
   2882..3310    +  rep_origin     f1 ori (sequence partly withheld): f1 bacteriophage origin of replication; arrow indicates direction of (+) strand synthesis
   3324..3653    +  promoter       SV40 promoter: SV40 enhancer and early promoter
   3666..3824    +  CDS            ble (fragment): BLE_KLEPN - Experimental evidence at protein level: Swiss-Prot protein existence level 1. Binding protein with a strong affinity to the bleomycin family of antibiotics. Binds to CL990; an antimitotic-antibiotic compound. From Klebsiella pneumoniae.
   3819..3940    +  polyA_signal   SV40 poly(A) signal: SV40 polyadenylation signal
   4013..4029    -  protein_bind   lac operator: The lac repressor binds to the lac operator to inhibit transcription in E. coli. This inhibition can be relieved by adding lactose or isopropyl-β-D-thiogalactopyranoside (IPTG). lac repressor encoded by lacI
   4037..4067    -  promoter       lac promoter: promoter for the E. coli lac operon
   4082..4103    -  protein_bind   CAP binding site: CAP binding activates transcription in the presence of cAMP. E. coli catabolite activator protein
   4116..4208    -  CDS            lacI (fragment): lac repressor; lacI; The lac repressor binds to the lac operator to inhibit transcription in E. coli. This inhibition can be relieved by adding lactose or isopropyl-β-D-thiogalactopyranoside (IPTG).
   4391..4979    -  rep_origin     ori: high-copy-number ColE1/pMB1/pBR322/pUC origin of replication
   5150..6010    -  CDS            AmpR: β-lactamase; bla; confers resistance to ampicillin, carbenicillin, and related antibiotics
   6011..6115    -  promoter       AmpR promoter: bla
   6174..6226    -  misc_feature   bom (fragment): basis of mobility region from pBR322
