[The description below was written by a language model from this plasmid's Addgene catalogue record and pLannotate feature annotations shown in this document.]
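Description:
pCMV-HAT1_AG is a 6,380 nt mammalian expression plasmid built on a pCMV backbone and designed to produce the HAT1_AG transposase in transfected cells. It is maintained in E. coli at high copy through a ColE1/pUC-type origin and selected with ampicillin via the β-lactamase gene and its native promoter. An f1 phage origin is also present, along with leftover bacterial elements such as a lac promoter/operator, a CAP binding site and short lacI and bom fragments, which appear to be backbone remnants rather than functional parts of the design.

The expression cassette begins with the human cytomegalovirus immediate-early enhancer and promoter, followed by a T7 promoter. It ends with a reverse-oriented SP6 promoter and the bovine growth hormone polyadenylation signal. The roughly 1.9 kb stretch between the T7 and SP6 sites carries no automated annotation, and it is presumably where the synthetic HAT1_AG transposase coding sequence sits, although the feature table does not label it and the cloning sites are recorded as unknown. No epitope tag or reporter is annotated. The flanking phage promoters could in principle support in vitro transcription or serve as sequencing primer sites. Downstream, an SV40 early promoter drives only a short fragment of a bleomycin-resistance (ble) gene before an SV40 poly(A) signal, so a functional mammalian selection marker cannot be assumed from the record. A very short hit to an HIV-1 LTR next to the CMV promoter is likely an annotation artefact.

The plasmid comes from a survey of DNA transposons tested heterologously in human cells. It serves as the transposase source, presumably paired with a separate construct carrying the matching transposon ends, which the record does not describe.
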