Addgene plasmid #217113: pCMV-HAT1_AG
Purpose: Mammalian expression vector for expression of HAT1_AG transposase (CMV promoter)
Depositing lab: Haoyi Wang. Depositing organization: Institute of Zoology, Chinese Academy of Sciences. Publication: Heterologous survey of 130 DNA transposons in human cells highlights their functional divergence and expands the genome engineering toolbox. Zhang T, Tan S, Tang N, Li Y, Zhang C, Sun J, Guo Y, Gao H, Cai Y, Sun W, Wang C, Fu L, Ma H, Wu Y, Hu X, Zhang X, Gee P, Yan W, Zhao Y, Chen Q, Guo B, Wang H, Zhang YE. Cell. 2024 Jul 11;187(14):3741-3760.e30. doi: 10.1016/j.cell.2024.05.007. Epub 2024 Jun 5. PubMed 38843831.
Backbone
  Vector backbone: pCMV
  Vector type: Mammalian Expression
Growth in bacteria
  Bacterial resistance: Ampicillin, 100 μg/mL
  Growth temperature: 37°C
  Growth strain: DH5alpha
  Copy number: High Copy
Gene/Insert
  Gene/Insert name: HAT1_AG transposase
  Species: Synthetic
  Cloning method: Restriction Enzyme; 5′ cloning site Unknown (unknown if destroyed); 3′ cloning site Unknown (unknown if destroyed)
Terms and licenses: Academic/Nonprofit Terms; Industry Terms: Not Available to Industry
How to cite: pCMV-HAT1_AG was a gift from Haoyi Wang (Addgene plasmid # 217113 ; http://n2t.net/addgene:217113 ; RRID:Addgene_217113)
